>Addgene plasmid #219899 | pCfb13224 | addgene full sequence | sequence record 435425 | Addgene NGS Result
TGAGGCATTAAATAGAGCTTGATATATAAAATGTTACATTTCACAGTCTGAACTTTTGCAGATTACCTAA
TTTGGTAAGATATTAATTATGAACTGAAAGTTGATGGCATCCCTAAATTTGATGCAACGGAATGCGTGCG
ATAGTGAATCATTGCTAACAGATCAAGTAATCGTATCAATCGTTCCACGTCTTATCCAGACTCGATTTCC
GCCCTAACCTAAGGAAACTGCTGAGTAATTTCGAGGTTGGTTCCTAACAAAAGCCAAGAAACGCGCCGAT
GGTTTAGTGGTAAAATCCATCGTTGCCATCGATGGGCCCCCGGTTCGATTCCGGGTCGGCGCACTCAACA
TAAAGTTTTACCGGTTTTAGAGCTAGAAATAGCAAGTTAAAATAAGGCTAGTCCGTTATCAACTTGAAAA
AGTGGCACCGAGTCGGTGGTGCTTTTTTTGTGTGGGTACGGTGCAGGTGCCAACTGGAGCGATCGAATTC
GTAACAAATTCATCGCTGCAATTATTGTAGCTATCGAAGGGAACAACCGGTATAATAGGAAACTGATAAT
ATCAAAATACAGGAAATTGCCCGGAAATTACGAACGTGTTAAAATATCATCAAAAAATCTGCAAGACTGA
AGAGCTCTTCAATGATATCTCAAATTACCACCAGCAGTATCACAAACACCACACACATCATGTCGGACAT
TGAAGATAAGAAGGTGGAGAGTCTGGACTTCGACCCCTCTCTCAAGAAGAAGAAGAAGAAGTCCAAGCCT
GCATTTGTGGAGGATGACGAGGTCTCCGAGGTTATCGCGTGCATTCGCGGCCGCATTTAAATCCCCACTT
CAGAAGTTCCTATACTTTCTAGAGAATAGGAACTTCACTATAGAGTCGAATAAGGGCGACACCCCATAAT
TAGCCCGGGCGAAAGGCCCAGTCTTTCGACTGAGCCTTTCGTTTTATTTGATGCCTGGCAGTTCCCTACT
CTCGCATGGGGAGTCCCCACACTACCATCGGCGCTACGGCGTTTCACTTCTGAGTTCGGCATGGGGTCAG
GTGGGACCACCGCGCTACTGCCGCCAGGCAAACAAGGGGTGTTATGAGCCATATTCAGGTATAAATGGGC
TCGCGATAATGTTCAGAATTGGTTAATTGGTTGTAACACTGACCCCTATTTGTTTATTTTTCTAAATACA
TTCAAATATGTATCCGCTCATGAGACAATAACCCTGATAAATGCTTCAATAATATTGAAAAAGGAAGAAT
ATGAGTATTCAACATTTCCGTGTCGCCCTTATTCCCTTTTTTGCGGCATTTTGCCTTCCTGTTTTTGCTC
ACCCAGAAACGCTGGTGAAAGTAAAAGATGCTGAAGATCAGTTGGGTGCACGAGTGGGTTACATCGAACT
GGATCTCAACAGCGGTAAGATCCTTGAGAGTTTTCGCCCCGAAGAACGTTTTCCAATGATGAGCACTTTT
AAAGTTCTGCTATGTGGCGCGGTATTATCCCGTATTGACGCCGGGCAAGAGCAACTCGGTCGCCGCATAC
ACTATTCTCAGAATGACTTGGTTGAGTACTCACCAGTCACAGAAAAGCATCTTACGGATGGCATGACAGT
AAGAGAATTATGCAGTGCTGCCATAACCATGAGTGATAACACTGCGGCCAACTTACTTCTGACAACGATC
GGAGGACCGAAGGAGCTAACCGCTTTTTTGCACAACATGGGGGATCATGTAACTCGCCTTGATCGTTGGG
AACCGGAGCTGAATGAAGCCATACCAAACGACGAGCGTGACACCACGATGCCTGTAGCGATGGCAACAAC
GTTGCGCAAACTATTAACTGGCGAACTACTTACTCTAGCTTCCCGGCAACAATTAATAGACTGGATGGAG
GCGGATAAAGTTGCAGGACCACTTCTGCGCTCGGCCCTTCCGGCTGGCTGGTTTATTGCTGATAAATCCG
GAGCCGGTGAGCGTGGTTCTCGCGGTATCATCGCAGCGCTGGGGCCAGATGGTAAGCCCTCCCGTATCGT
AGTTATCTACACGACGGGGAGTCAGGCAACTATGGATGAACGAAATAGACAGATCGCTGAGATAGGTGCC
TCACTGATTAAGCATTGGTAAGCAGAGCATTACGCTGACTTGACGGGACGGCGCAAGCTCATGACCAAAA
TCCCTTAACGTGAGTTACGCGCGCGTCGTTCCACTGAGCGTCAGACCCCGTAGAAAAGATCAAAGGATCT
TCTTGAGATCCTTTTTTTCTGCGCGTAATCTGCTGCTTGCAAACAAAAAAACCACCGCTACCAGCGGTGG
TTTGTTTGCCGGATCAAGAGCTACCAACTCTTTTTCCGAAGGTAACTGGCTTCAGCAGAGCGCAGATACC
AAATACTGTTCTTCTAGTGTAGCCGTAGTTAGCCCACCACTTCAAGAACTCTGTAGCACCGCCTACATAC
CTCGCTCTGCTAATCCTGTTACCAGTGGCTGCTGCCAGTGGCGATAAGTCGTGTCTTACCGGGTTGGACT
CAAGACGATAGTTACCGGATAAGGCGCAGCGGTCGGGCTGAACGGGGGGTTCGTGCACACAGCCCAGCTT
GGAGCGAACGACCTACACCGAACTGAGATACCTACAGCGTGAGCTATGAGAAAGCGCCACGCTTCCCGAA
GGGAGAAAGGCGGACAGGTATCCGGTAAGCGGCAGGGTCGGAACAGGAGAGCGCACGAGGGAGCTTCCAG
GGGGAAACGCCTGGTATCTTTATAGTCCTGTCGGGTTTCGCCACCTCTGACTTGAGCGTCGATTTTTGTG
ATGCTCGTCAGGGGGGCGGAGCCTATGGAAAAACGCCAGCAACGCGGCCTTTTTACGGTTCCTGGCCTTT
TGCTGGCCTTTTGCTCACATGTTCTTTCCTGCGTTATCCCCTGATTCTGTGGATAACCGTATTACCGCCT
TTGAGTGAGCTGATACCGCTCGCCGCAGCCGAACGACCGAGCGCAGCGAGTCAGTGAGCGAGGAAGCGGA
AGGCGAGAGTAGGGAACTGCCAGGCATCAAACTAAGCAGAAGGCCCCTGACGGATGGCCTTTTTGCGTTT
CTACAAACTCTTTCTGTGTTGTAAAACGACGGCCAGTCTTAAGCTCGGGCCCCCTGGGCGGTTCTGATAA
CGAGTAATCGTTAATCCGCAAATAACGTAAAAACCCGCTTCGGCGGGTTTTTTTATGGGGGGAGTTTAGG
GAAAGAGCATTTGTCAGAATATTTAAGGGCGCCTGTCACTTTGCTTGATATATGAGAATTATTTAACCTT
ATAAATGAGAAAAAAGCAACGCACTTTAAATAAGATACGTTGCTTTTTCGATTGATGAACACCTATAATT
AAACTATTCATCTATTATTTATGATTTTTTGTATATACAATATTTCTAGTTTGTTAAAGAGAATTAAGAA
AATAAATCTCGAAAATAATAAAGGGAAAATCAGTTTTTGATATCAAAATTATACATGTCAACGATAATAC
AAAATATAATACAAACTATAAGATGTTATCAGTATTTATTATGCATTTAGAATAAATTTTGTGTCGCCCT
TATTCGACTCACTATAGAAGTTCCTATTCTCTAGAAAGTATAGGAACTTCACTTCATTTTATTTAAATTT
GCGGCCGCTATGTCTGATAAAAGGATGTAACATAGGCAAGCTGCTCGTGAGTGTTGAGTACGAACCTTAG
ATCCAAATCACCCGCACCCACGGATATACTTGCTTGAATATACAGTAGTAAGGAGTTTGGCGCCCGTTTT
TTCGAGCCCCACACGTTTCGGTGAGTATGAGCGGCGGCAGATTCGAGCGTTTCCGGTTTCCGCGGCTGGA
CGAGAGCCCATGATGGGGGCTCCCACCACCAGCAATCAGGGCCCTGATTACACACCCACCTGTAATGTCA
TGCTGTTCATCGTGGTTAATGCTGCTGTGTGCTGTGTGTGTGTGTTGTTTGGCGCTCATTGTTGCGTTAT
GCAGCGTACACCACAATATTGGAAGCTTATTAGCCTTTCTATTTTTTCGTTTGCAAGGCTTAACAACATT
GCTGTGGAGAGGGATGGGGATATGGAGGCCGCTGGAGGGAGTCGGAGAGGCGTTTTGGAGCGGCTTGGCC
TGGCGCCCAGCTCGCGAAACGCACCTAGGACCCTTTGGCACGCCGAAATGTGCCACTTTTCAGTCTAGTA
ACGCCTTACCTACGTCATTCCATGCATGCATGTTTGCGCCTTTTTTCCCTTGCCCTTGATCGCCACACAG
TACAGTGCACTGTACAGTGGAGGTTTTGGGGGGGTCTTAGATGGGAGCTAAAAGCGGCCTAGCGGTACAC
TAGTGGGATTGTATGGAGTGGCATGGAGCCTAGGTGGAGCCTGACAGGACGCACGACCGGCTAGCCCGTG
ACAGACGATGGGTGGCTCCTGTTGTCCACCGCGTACAAATGTTTGGGCCAAAGTCTTGTCAGCCTTGCTT
GCGAACCTAATTCCCAATTTTGTCACTTCGCACCCCCATTGATCGAGCCCTAACCCCTGCCCATCAGGCA
ATCCAATTAAGCTCGCATTGTCTGCCTTGTTTAGTTTGGCTCCTGCCCGTTTCGGCGTCCACTTGCACAA
ACACAAACAAGCATTATATATAAGGCTCGTCTCTCCCTCCCAACCACACTCACTTTTTTGCCCGTCTTCC
CTTGCTAACACAAAAGTCAAGAACACAAACAACCACCCCAACCCCCTTACACACAAGACATATCTACAGC
AATGGGTAAAAAGCCTGAACTCACCGCGACGTCTGTCGAGAAGTTTCTGATCGAAAAGTTCGACAGCGTC
TCCGACCTGATGCAGCTCTCGGAGGGCGAAGAATCTCGTGCTTTCAGCTTCGATGTMGGAGGGCGTGGAT
ATGTCCTGCGGGTAAATAGCTGCGCCGATGGTTTCTACAAAGATCGTTATGTTTATCGGCACTTTGCATC
GGCCGCGCTCCCGATTCCGGAAGTGCTTGACATTGGGGAATTCAGCGAGAGCCTGACCTATTGCATCTCC
CGCCGTGCACAGGGTGTCACGTTGCAAGACCTGCCTGAAACCGAACTGCCCGCTGTTCTGCAGCCGGTCG
CGGAGGCAATGGATGCCATTGCTGCGGCCGATCTTAGCCAGACGAGCGGGTTCGGCCCATTCGGACCGCA
AGGAATCGGTCAATACACTACATGGCGTGATTTCATATGCGCGATTGCTGATCCCCATGTGTATCACTGG
CAAACTGTGATGGACGACACCGTCAGTGCGTCCGTCGCGCAGGCTCTCGATGAGCTGATGCTTTGGGCCG
AGGACTGCCCCGAAGTCCGGCACCTCGTGCACGCGGATTTCGGCTCCAACAATGTCCTGACGGACAATGG
CCGCATAACAGCGGTCATTGACTGGAGCGAGGCGATGTTCGGGGATTCCCAATACGAGGTCGCCAACATC
TTCTTCTGGAGGCCGTGGTTGGCTTGTATGGAGCAGCAGACGCGCTACTTCGAGCGGAGGCATCCGGAGC
TTGCAGGATCGCCGCGGCTCCGGGCGTATATGCTCCGCATTGGTCTTGACCAACTCTATCAGAGCTTGGT
TGACGGCAATTTCGATGATGCAGCTTGGGCGCAGGGTCGATGCGACGCAATCGTCCGATCCGGAGCCGGG
ACTGTCGGGCGTACACAAATCGCCCGCAGAAGCGCGGCCGTCTGGACCGATGGCTGTGTAGAAGTACTCG
CCGATAGTGGAAACCGACGCCCCAGCACTCGTCCGAGGGCAAAGGAATAATCATGTAATTAGTTATGTCA
CGCTTACATTCACGCCCTCCCCCCACATCCGCTCTAACCGAAAAGGAAGGAGTTAGACAACCTGAAGTCT
AGGTCCCTATTTATTTTTTTATAGTTATGTTAGTATTAAGAACGTTATTTATATTTCAAATTTTTCTTTT
TTTTCTGTACAGACGCGTGTACGCATGTAACATTATACTGAAAACCTTGCTTGAGAAGGTTTTGGGACGC
TCGAGCAGGCTTGGAGGCGACGTGGCAGTGGCTCGCGGGAGGATCGGCGGGAAACTCCGGGATATCCGTC
GAGAGTTTACACGTGAATGGGCAGCGCAATCCGTTGACGACGATACGACTGGCAAAGTAGCGACGATACC
TGCCAGACAGGTGACATGTGCAGGCCGCACTAACAAGGAAACGGGCGCTGGGGGGGGCGGGCTTCTAGAC
TTTGCCCTTGAACAGGAATCTAGTGGGGGCTTGTCTTTCCGCCAATGGGGGAGCGCCTGTTGAGCGACCG
TGCATGCTGGAACGCCAAGTGTATGTACAGCTGGTGGTCTCGCAGCGGTATGTGACGGGACTTACATCTC
TCGTTTTTTCATGACCACGTTTTCACAGGCTCGGAGGTACGTTAAAGTTTTGAAGGCTGCATCTGAACCG
AGGTATGGGGGAGTTTGAACAGCAACAGTGTTGGGGCTGAGGGGGCCAAGATCGGGGCAAGCAGAGGTCT
TAGATCAATTGTGGGGATCCCAAAGGGCTCGTTATCACCTTTTTCCACCCAATTCGGGTCCCAATTGATC
CACTACTGGCTTGCCCAAGTTACCCCAGAAATGCCGCCCCGGATTTCTCCAAAAACCTAATAAGCTTCAT
GGAACTTGGTGGAAGTGACTTTCTACAGAGTGGAGAGAACCGTGGACACGTGGCAATGGCGCTGACCGTG
TCCCCGAGCCGAATCGACGTGAGGGGAGAACGGAGTATCTGCGGTCATGTGACCTTCCAGAGCGGCGTCG
CCAGTGTGCACGCGGTGACCCCCAGTTTGGGTCTCTGTCACACGCATACTACCTCGGCTCTCCACATGCT
GAACTTTATCTTTCGTGGGGATCATACCGAAAGTTGCAACTACCAGGTGTATATAAAGCCTGGTAGACTC
CCCCCACTTTGGACCTCATCCAACCAAGACACACAAAAATGGACCGACTTAACAACCTCGCCACCCAGCT
CGAGCAGAACCCCGCCAATTCGTAGATAATGGAATACAAATGGATATCCAGAGTATACACATGGATAGTA
TACACTGACACGACAATTCTGTATCTCTTTATGTTAACTACTG
Features (pLannotate 1.2.2; 14 found; start..end, strand, type, name):
    272..342     +  ncRNA          tRNA: Accession: RF00005 - tRNA
    364..438     +  misc_RNA       gRNA scaffold: guide RNA scaffold for the Streptococcus pyogenes CRISPR/Cas9 system
    843..876     -  protein_bind   FRT (minimal): supports FLP-mediated excision but not integration (Turan and Bode, 2011) FLP recombinase from the Saccharomyces cerevisiae 2μ plasmid
    920..960     -  terminator     rrnB T1 terminator (fragment): transcription terminator T1 from the E. coli rrnB gene
    962..1077    -  ncRNA          5S rRNA: Accession: RF00001 - 5S ribosomal RNA
   1108..1132    +  CDS            KanR (fragment): aminoglycoside phosphotransferase; aph(3')-Ia; confers resistance to kanamycin
   1162..1258    +  promoter       AmpR promoter (fragment): bla
   1261..2121    +  CDS            AmpR: β-lactamase; bla; confers resistance to ampicillin, carbenicillin, and related antibiotics
   2243..2831    +  rep_origin     ori: high-copy-number ColE1/pMB1/pBR322/pUC origin of replication
   3056..3073    +  terminator     rrnB T2 terminator (fragment): transcription terminator T2 from the E. coli rrnB gene
   3098..3117    -  CDS            lacZα (fragment): LacZα fragment of β-galactosidase; lacZ fragment
   3587..3620    +  protein_bind   FRT (minimal): supports FLP-mediated excision but not integration (Turan and Bode, 2011) FLP recombinase from the Saccharomyces cerevisiae 2μ plasmid
   4768..5789    +  CDS            HygR (fragment): aminoglycoside phosphotransferase from E. coli; aph(4)-Ia; confers resistance to hygromycin
   5791..6024    +  terminator     CYC1 terminator (fragment): S. cerevisiae CYC1; transcription terminator for CYC1
