[The description below was written by a language model from this plasmid's Addgene catalogue record and pLannotate feature annotations shown in this document.]
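Description:
pCfb13224 is a yeast vector for Yarrowia lipolytica, built on the depositing lab's own backbone and serving as the TF34-specific base plasmid of the TUNEYALI system for gene expression tuning. In E. coli it is maintained at high copy through a ColE1/pUC-type origin and selected with ampicillin via a complete β-lactamase gene and its promoter. Selection in yeast relies on hygromycin; the feature table shows a hygromycin phosphotransferase coding region followed by a CYC1 terminator, but the promoter driving it is not annotated. No yeast replication origin or centromere is annotated either, so the record does not show how the plasmid is maintained in Yarrowia.

The payload combines a CRISPR guide with a repair template for the same locus. A tRNA element sits just upstream of a short gap and the Streptococcus pyogenes Cas9 gRNA scaffold, an arrangement consistent with tRNA-driven expression and processing of the guide, which targets the transcription factor gene TF34 (YALI1_E37455g). No Cas9 gene is annotated, so the nuclease is presumably supplied separately. The homology arms matching TF34 are described in the catalogue entry but are not annotated in the table, which leaves sizeable regions of the 7.1 kb sequence unassigned. Two minimal FRT sites in opposite orientations are present. There are also short fragments of KanR, lacZα, rrnB terminators and a 5S rRNA, which look like backbone remnants rather than functional parts.

According to the depositor, the plasmid can be used directly to knock out TF34. Alternatively, it can serve as a recipient for Golden Gate insertion of promoters between the arms, generating libraries that replace the native promoter and vary TF34 expression for high-throughput metabolic engineering.
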