Addgene plasmid #219899: pCfb13224
Purpose: The base plasmid of TUNEYALI for TF34
Depositing lab: Irina Borodina. Depositing organization: Danmarks Tekniske Universitet. Publication: High-throughput metabolic engineering of Yarrowia lipolytica through gene expression tuning. Jiang W, Wang S, Ahlheit D, Fumagalli T, Yang Z, Ramanathan S, Jiang X, Weber T, Dahlin J, Borodina I. Proc Natl Acad Sci U S A. 2025 Jun 10;122(23):e2426686122. doi: 10.1073/pnas.2426686122. Epub 2025 Jun 3. PubMed 40460129.
Backbone
  Vector backbone: Our own backbone
  Vector type: Yeast Expression
  Selectable markers: Hygromycin
Growth in bacteria
  Bacterial resistance: Ampicillin, 100 μg/mL
  Growth temperature: 37°C
  Growth strain: DH5alpha
  Copy number: High Copy
Gene/Insert
  Gene/Insert name: Contains gRNA targeting TF34 (YALI1_E37455g) and homologous arm matching TF34
  gRNA/shRNA sequence: CTCAACATAAAGTTTTACCG
  Species: Yarrowia lipolytica
  Cloning method: Gibson Cloning
Terms and licenses: Academic/Nonprofit Terms; Industry Terms: Not Available to Industry
Depositor comments: This plasmid contains gRNA targeting TF34 (YALI1_E37455g) and homologous arm matching TF34, which can be used for library construction by inserting promoters using a golden gate or directly knocking TF34 out.
How to cite: pCfb13224 was a gift from Irina Borodina (Addgene plasmid # 219899 ; http://n2t.net/addgene:219899 ; RRID:Addgene_219899)
